>Addgene plasmid #125036 | pKmK.P3 | addgene full sequence | sequence record 244895 | Addgene NGS Result
TCGGTCTCAAACGAAGCCTTGAGCTTCGTGTTTATTCACTCTGTACGGGCGGTTCTAGCGTGTCTGGGAA
TCCAAAGAGGAAGGGCCGTGTTTCGTGCAGGCATTTTAGTGGATGCCCGGGATGTAAGCTATTCGGTTAC
AGAAAATCAGGTTGTGATTCCAGTATGAGGAATAGTGGATGCCAGGTTGTGCGAGCATCACCAATATCAT
GGGAAATGCGAAATGGGCATGAGCCCAACCAACACAACACAATACCATACGCCAAATGGTAGCCTGAAAA
AAAAAAAAAAGGTCTTGCCAGACCACTAAACTCGAGGTAGAACAAGACTGAGAAAGAGTGTGTGATCCCT
TTGGTGGTAGTAATTTTTTTTTTTTTTTTTTTCAAGTTTCCAGCATCCCAAACCGAAACCCAACATCATC
ATGATCCCATCCCATGCCTATGCCCATGCCACATTCATTCATTGCACAACACACAACGTAGTGGACGACA
GCATAGCATCAGTTAACTAACGGCCACTTGTTTTTTTTTCTTCCATTTTTTCGTTTTGTTCTAGCAACAA
TGAGTTCTAATTTTTTTGTTATAAAAGGGACAGTTAAGGTATATGTAAGGTTTCTTGTTCCATTTGGGTT
AGAGTTTTGTAGTATTAGTTTTGGTTCTTAGTCCTTTTGGCCTAAGAAACCAGTAAGAATTCTTCTGATT
TTCTTTACAAACACATCAACAACAACAAACACAAACTACTATGTGAGACCAGACCAATAAAAAACGCCCG
GCGGCAACCGAGCGTTCTGAACAAATCCAGATGGAGTTCTGAGGTCATTACTGGATCTATCAACAGGAGT
CCAAGCGAGCTCGATATCAAATTACGCCCCGCCCTGCCACTCATCGCAGTACTGTTGTAATTCATTAAGC
ATTCTGCCGACATGGAAGCCATCACAAACGGCATGATGAACCTGAATCGCCAGCGGCATCAGCACCTTGT
CGCCTTGCGTATAATATTTGCCCATGGTGAAAACGGGGGCGAAGAAGTTGTCCATATTGGCCACGTTTAA
ATCAAAACTGGTGAAACTCACCCAGGGATTGGCTGAAACGAAAAACATATTCTCAATAAACCCTTTAGGG
AAATAGGCCAGGTTTTCACCGTAACACGCCACATCTTGCGAATATATGTGTAGAAACTGCCGGAAATCGT
CGTGGTATTCACTCCAGAGCGATGAAAACGTTTCAGTTTGCTCATGGAAAACGGTGTAACAAGGGTGAAC
ACTATCCCATATCACCAGCTCACCGTCTTTCATTGCCATACGAAATTCCGGATGAGCATTCATCAGGCGG
GCAAGAATGTGAATAAAGGCCGGATAAAACTTGTGCTTATTTTTCTTTACGGTCTTTAAAAAGGCCGTAA
TATCCAGCTGAACGGTCTGGTTATAGGTACATTGAGCAACTGACTGAAATGCCTCAAAATGTTCTTTACG
ATGCCATTGGGATATATCAACGGTGGTATATCCAGTGATTTTTTTCTCCATTTTAGCTTCCTTAGCTCCT
GAAAATCTCGATAACTCAAAAAATACGCCCGGTAGTGATCTTATTTCATTATGGTGAAAGTTGGAACCTC
TTACGTGCCCGATCAATCATGACCAAAATCCCTTAACGTGAGTTTTCGTTCCACTGAGCGTCAGACCCCG
TAGAAAAGATCAAAGGATCTTCTTGAGATCCTTTTTTTCTGCGCGTAATCTGCTGCTTGCAAACAAAAAA
ACCACCGCTACCAGCGGTGGTTTGTTTGCCGGATCAAGAGCTACCAACTCTTTTTCCGAAGGTAACTGGC
TTCAGCAGAGCGCAGATACCAAATACTGTTCTTCTAGTGTAGCCGTAGTTAGGCCACCACTTCAAGAACT
CTGTAGCACCGCCTACATACCTCGCTCTGCTAATCCTGTTACCAGTGGCTGCTGCCAGTGGCGATAAGTC
GTGTCTTACCGGGTTGGACTCAAGACGATAGTTACCGGATAAGGCGCAGCGGTCGGGCTGAACGGGGGGT
TCGTGCACACAGCCCAGCTTGGAGCGAACGACCTACACCGAACTGAGATACCTACAGCGTGAGCTATGAG
AAAGCGCCACGCTTCCCGAAGGGAGAAAGGCGGACAGGTATCCGGTAAGCGGCAGGGTCGGAACAGGAGA
GCGCACGAGGGAGCTTCCAGGGGGAAACGCCTGGTATCTTTATAGTCCTGTCGGGTTTCGCCACCTCTGA
CTTGAGCGTCGATTTTTGTGATGCTCGTCAGGGGGGCGGAGCCTATGGAAAAACGCCAGCAACGCGGCCT
TTTTACGGTTCCTGGCCTTTTGCTGGCCTTTTGCTCACATGTTCTTTCCTGCGTTATCCCCTGATTCTGT
GGATAACCGTAG
Features (pLannotate 1.2.2; 7 found; start..end, strand, type, name):
    275..292     +  promoter       ARG4 promoter (fragment): S. cerevisiae ARG4
    369..384     -  promoter       ARG4 promoter (fragment): S. cerevisiae ARG4
    523..538     +  intron         EF-1α intron A (fragment): truncated intron upstream of the start codon of human EF-1α
    757..791     -  terminator     lambda t0 terminator: minimal transcription terminator from phage lambda (Scholtissek and Grosse, 1987)
    865..1521    -  CDS            cat: CAT_ECOLX - Experimental evidence at protein level: Swiss-Prot protein existence level 1. This enzyme is an effector of chloramphenicol resistance in bacteria. From Escherichia coli. This protein is used as a marker in many commonly used cloning vectors, such as pACYC184.
   1522..1619    -  promoter       cat promoter: promoter of the E. coli cat gene encoding chloramphenicol acetyltransferase
   1703..2291    +  rep_origin     ori: high-copy-number ColE1/pMB1/pBR322/pUC origin of replication
