[The description below was written by a language model from this plasmid's Addgene catalogue record and pLannotate feature annotations shown in this document.]
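Description:
pKmK.P3 is a small part-storage plasmid from a Kluyveromyces marxianus synthetic biology toolkit, built in the YTK001 entry vector of the yeast MoClo/Golden Gate toolkit (YTK) system. It holds a single standardised DNA part rather than a complete expression unit: a roughly 725 bp ENO1 (enolase) promoter from K. marxianus, formatted as a "type 2" part, the position reserved for promoters in the YTK assembly grammar. The promoter was inserted by BsmBI Golden Gate cloning, which destroyed the BsmBI sites. According to the depositor, the part is flanked by the YTK-compatible overhangs appropriate for a type 2 part, so it can be released and joined in order with coding sequence, terminator and other parts in later assemblies.

The sequenced plasmid is 2,392 nt, consistent with the 1,667 bp backbone plus the insert. The backbone is purely bacterial: a high-copy ColE1/pUC-type origin of replication, and a chloramphenicol acetyltransferase (cat) gene with its own promoter, followed by a lambda t0 terminator, for chloramphenicol selection in E. coli. No yeast origin or yeast selectable marker is annotated, in keeping with its role as a storage vector rather than one maintained in yeast. The automated annotation did not recognise the ENO1 promoter itself. The very short hits within the insert region, to the S. cerevisiae ARG4 promoter and the human EF-1α intron, are only 16 to 18 nt long and are most likely chance matches rather than real functional elements. The depositor notes that minor differences between the sequencing result and the reference sequence do not affect function. The plasmid is typically used as a source of a K. marxianus promoter when building expression cassettes for that yeast.
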