Addgene plasmid #125036: pKmK.P3
Purpose: Storage plasmid for K.marxianus promoter; type 2 part
Depositing lab: John Morrissey. Depositing organization: University College Cork. Publication: Biological Parts for Kluyveromyces marxianus Synthetic Biology. Rajkumar AS, Varela JA, Juergens H, Daran JG, Morrissey JP. Front Bioeng Biotechnol. 2019 May 7;7:97. doi: 10.3389/fbioe.2019.00097. eCollection 2019. PubMed 31134195.
Backbone
  Vector backbone: YTK001
  Backbone manufacturer: Dueber lab, UC Berkeley
  Backbone size w/o insert (bp): 1667
  Vector type: Yeast Expression, Synthetic Biology
Growth in bacteria
  Bacterial resistance: Chloramphenicol, 25 μg/mL
  Growth temperature: 37°C
  Growth strain: DH5alpha
  Copy number: High Copy
Gene/Insert
  Gene/Insert name: ENO1 promoter (alt name: ENO promoter)
  Insert size (bp): 725
  Cloning method: Restriction Enzyme; 5′ cloning site BsmBI (destroyed during cloning); 3′ cloning site BsmBI (destroyed during cloning)
  Sequencing primers: 5′ tttgctggccttttgctc; 3′ catctggatttgttcagaacg
Terms and licenses: Academic/Nonprofit Terms; Industry Terms: Not Available to Industry
Depositor comments: Contains the appropriate YTK-compatible Golden Gate overhangs for a type 2 part Please note that the minor differences between the Addgene NGS results and depositor's annotated sequence do not affect the plasmid function.
How to cite: pKmK.P3 was a gift from John Morrissey (Addgene plasmid # 125036 ; http://n2t.net/addgene:125036 ; RRID:Addgene_125036)
